Addgene plasmid #107214: xyl8.1
Purpose: Xylanase design 8.1
Depositing lab: Sarel Fleishman. Depositing organization: Weizmann Institute of Science. Publication: Highly active enzymes by automated combinatorial backbone assembly and sequence design. Lapidoth G, Khersonsky O, Lipsh R, Dym O, Albeck S, Rogotner S, Fleishman SJ. Nat Commun. 2018 Jul 17;9(1):2780. doi: 10.1038/s41467-018-05205-5. PubMed 30018322.
Backbone
  Vector backbone: pETMBPH
  Total vector size (bp): 6263
  Vector type: Bacterial Expression
Growth in bacteria
  Bacterial resistance: Kanamycin, 50 μg/mL
  Growth temperature: 37°C
  Growth strain: DH5alpha
  Copy number: Low Copy
Gene/Insert
  Gene/Insert name: xyl8.1
  Species: Synthetic
  Insert size (bp): 969
  Cloning method: Restriction Enzyme; 5′ cloning site EcoRI (unknown if destroyed); 3′ cloning site PstI (unknown if destroyed)
  Sequencing primers: 5′ ACTAGTGGTTCTGGTTCCGCGGGTG; 3′ CCCGTTTAGAGGCCCCAAGG
Terms and licenses: Academic/Nonprofit Terms; Industry Terms: Not Available to Industry
How to cite: xyl8.1 was a gift from Sarel Fleishman (Addgene plasmid # 107214 ; http://n2t.net/addgene:107214 ; RRID:Addgene_107214)
