[The description below was written by a language model from this plasmid's Addgene catalogue record and pLannotate feature annotations shown in this document.]
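Description:
xyl8.1 is a bacterial expression plasmid built on the pETMBPH backbone, a pET-style vector for T7-driven production of maltose-binding-protein fusions in E. coli. It is selected with kanamycin through an aph(3')-Ia resistance gene and replicates from a ColE1/pBR322-type origin accompanied by the bom region and the rop gene, consistent with the low copy number stated in the catalogue entry. An f1 origin is also present, and short tetracycline-resistance fragments are remnants of the pBR322 ancestry rather than functional markers. The catalogue lists the vector as 6,263 bp, whereas the sequenced record is 7,209 nt; the difference approximates the 969 bp insert, so the listed figure may refer to the backbone alone, though the record does not say so.

The expression cassette begins with a T7 promoter controlled by a lac operator, with a plasmid-borne lacI gene supplying repressor so that transcription is inducible with IPTG in a host providing T7 RNA polymerase. A T7 gene 10 ribosome binding site precedes an open reading frame that starts with a short tag fragment (apparently a His tag), followed by cytosolic MBP lacking its signal sequence, a TEV protease site, and the synthetic xyl8.1 insert cloned between EcoRI and PstI. The annotation software matches this insert to the endo-xylanase XynA of Thermoanaerobacterium saccharolyticum, reflecting homology of the computationally designed protein to natural xylanases. Vector-derived His-tag sequence lies downstream before the T7 terminator; whether it is in frame is not stated. MBP aids solubility and purification, and TEV cleavage can release the designed enzyme. The plasmid is used to express and characterise xylanase design 8.1, from work on automated backbone assembly and sequence design of enzymes.
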