Features (pLannotate 1.2.2; 22 found; start..end, strand, type, name):
      1..19      +  promoter       T7 promoter: promoter for bacteriophage T7 RNA polymerase
     20..44      +  protein_bind   lac operator: The lac repressor binds to the lac operator to inhibit transcription in E. coli. This inhibition can be relieved by adding lactose or isopropyl-β-D-thiogalactopyranoside (IPTG). lac repressor encoded by lacI
     59..81      +  RBS            RBS: efficient ribosome binding site from bacteriophage T7 gene 10 (Olins and Rangwala, 1989)
    101..117     +  CDS            capTEV™ (fragment): composite tag for in vivo biotinylation, TEV protease cleavage, and 6xHis tagging
    119..1216    +  CDS            MBP: maltose binding protein from E. coli; malE (mutated); This version of the gene does not encode a signal sequence, so MBP will remain in the cytosol.
   1241..1259    +  CDS            TEV site (fragment): tobacco etch virus (TEV) protease recognition and cleavage site
   1280..2245    +  CDS            xynA (fragment): XYNA_THESA - Experimental evidence at protein level: Swiss-Prot protein existence level 1. Endo-acting enzyme that randomly cleaves the internal xylosidic linkages of the xylan backbone, yielding xylooligosaccharides of various lengths which are further hydrolyzed to xylose molecules by beta-xylosidase (EC 3.2.1.37). Requires at least three xylose residues for catalytic activity. Does not have activity against xylobiose. From Thermoanaerobacterium saccharolyticum.
   2291..2314    +  CDS            9xHis (fragment): 9xHis affinity tag
   2340..2383    +  CDS            SET1 (fragment): solubility-enhancement tag derived from T7 phage gene 10B
   2391..2438    +  terminator     T7 terminator: transcription terminator for bacteriophage T7 RNA polymerase
   2475..2903    +  rep_origin     f1 ori (sequence partly withheld): f1 bacteriophage origin of replication; arrow indicates direction of (+) strand synthesis
   2956..3013    +  promoter       AmpR promoter (fragment): bla
   3022..3837    -  CDS            KanR: aminoglycoside phosphotransferase; aph(3')-Ia; confers resistance to kanamycin in bacteria or G418 (Geneticin®) in eukaryotes
   3959..4547    +  rep_origin     ori: high-copy-number ColE1/pMB1/pBR322/pUC origin of replication
   4733..4872    -  misc_feature   bom: basis of mobility region from pBR322
   4974..5165    -  CDS            rop: Rop protein, which maintains plasmids at low copy number; rop
   5182..5562    +  CDS            YPB1_ECOLX: Protein predicted: Swiss-Prot protein existence level 4. From Escherichia coli.
   5624..5688    -  CDS            TcR (fragment): tetracycline efflux protein; tet; confers resistance to tetracycline
   5703..5724    -  protein_bind   CAP binding site: CAP binding activates transcription in the presence of cAMP. E. coli catabolite activator protein
   5737..6819    -  CDS            lacI: lac repressor; lacI; The lac repressor binds to the lac operator to inhibit transcription in E. coli. This inhibition can be relieved by adding lactose or isopropyl-β-D-thiogalactopyranoside (IPTG).
   6820..6897    -  promoter       lacI promoter: lacI
   6905..7184    -  CDS            TcR (fragment): tetracycline efflux protein; tet; confers resistance to tetracycline
>Addgene plasmid #107214 | xyl8.1 | addgene full sequence | sequence record 206278 | Addgene NGS Result
TAATACGACTCACTATAGGGGAATTGTGAGCGGATAACAATTCCCCTCTAGAAATAATTTTGTTTAACTT
TAAGAAGGAGATATACATATGGGCAGCAGCCATCATCATCATCATCACAAAATCGAAGAAGGTAAACTGG
TAATCTGGATTAACGGCGATAAAGGCTATAACGGTCTCGCTGAAGTCGGTAAGAAATTCGAGAAAGATAC
CGGAATTAAAGTCACCGTTGAGCATCCGGATAAACTGGAAGAGAAATTCCCACAGGTTGCGGCAACTGGC
GATGGCCCTGACATTATCTTCTGGGCACACGACCGCTTTGGTGGCTACGCTCAATCTGGCCTGTTGGCTG
AAATCACCCCGGACAAAGCGTTCCAGGACAAGCTGTATCCGTTTACCTGGGATGCCGTACGTTACAACGG
CAAGCTGATTGCTTACCCGATCGCTGTTGAAGCGTTATCGCTGATTTATAACAAAGATCTGCTGCCGAAC
CCGCCAAAAACCTGGGAAGAGATCCCGGCGCTGGATAAAGAACTGAAAGCGAAAGGTAAGAGCGCGCTGA
TGTTCAACCTGCAAGAACCGTACTTCACCTGGCCGCTGATTGCTGCTGACGGGGGTTATGCGTTCAAGTA
TGAAAACGGCAAGCACGACATTAAAGACGTGGGCGTGGATAACGCTGGCGCGAAAGCGGGTCTGACCTTC
CTGGTTGACCTGATTAAAAACAAACACATGAATGCAGACACCGATTACTCCATCGCAGAAGCTGCCTTTA
ATAAAGGCGAAACAGCGATGACCATCAACGGCCCGTGGGCATGGTCCAACATCGACACCAGCAAAGTGAA
TTATGGTGTAACGGTACTGCCGACCTTCAAGGGTCAACCATCCAAACCGTTCGTTGGCGTGCTGAGCGCA
GGTATTAACGCCGCCAGTCCGAACAAAGAGCTGGCAAAAGAGTTCCTCGAAAACTATCTGCTGACTGATG
AAGGTCTGGAAGCGGTTAATAAAGACAAACCGCTGGGTGCCGTAGCGCTGAAGTCTTACGAGGAAGAGTT
GGCGAAAGATCCACGTATTGCCGCCACCATGGAAAACGCCCAGAAAGGTGAAATCATGCCGAACATCCCG
CAGATGTCCGCTTTCTGGTATGCCGTGCGTACTGCGGTGATCAACGCCGCCAGCGGTCGTCAGACTGTCG
ATGAAGCCCTGAAAGACGCGCAGACTACTAGTGGTTCTGGTTCCGCGGGTGAAAACCTGTACTTCCAGGG
TACCATTGGATCCGAATTCCAGAAAGACATCCCGGACCTGTACAAAGTTTTCAAAGACTACTTCCCGATC
GGTACCGCGGTTAACACCGACATCGTTGAAGGTCGTGACGCGGAAGCGGCGGCGCTGGTTCGTAAACACT
TCAACATGCTGACCGCGGAAAACGCGATGAAATGGATGTACCTGGAACCGCGTGAAGGTAAATTCGACTT
CGAAGACGCGGACAAAATCGTTAACTTCGCGAAGAAACACGGTATGAAAATCCGTGGTCACACCCTGGTT
TGGCACTCTCAGCTGCCGTCTTGGGTTTCTAACATCACCGACAAGAACACCCTGCGTAAAGTTATGCGTA
ACCACATCACCACCGTTATGGGTCACTACAAAGGTAAAATCTACGGTTGGGACGTTGTTAACGAAGCGCT
GAACGACGACGGTACCTACCGTCAGTCTGTTTTCTACCAGGTTATGGGTCCGGACTACATCGCGGAAGCG
CTGCGTGCGGCGCACGAAGCGGACCCGGACGCGAAACTGTACATCAACGACTACAACATCGAAGGTATCA
ACGCGAAATCTAACGCGCTGTACGAACTGGTTCGTAAACTGATCGAACGTGGTGTTCCGATCGACGGTGT
TGGTTTCCAGGCGCACTTCTCTGGTGGTTCTCCGCTGTGCTCTAACTTCCGTGAAACCATCAAACGTTTC
GCGGCGCTGGGTGTTGACGTTCAGATCACCGAACTGGACATGTCTATCTACGGTTGGCCGCCGCGTCCGG
CGTACGAAACCTACGACGCGATCCCGGAAGAGAAATTCCAGCAGCAGGCGGAACGTATGAAGAAACTGTT
CGAAATGTTCAAAGAAAACTCTGACTACGTTACCGGTGTTACCTTCTGGGGTGTTCGTGACGCGGACTCT
TGGCTGGGTAAAGGTAACGCGCCGCTGCTGTTCGACTCTAACGGTCAGCCGAAACGTGCGTTCTGGGCGG
TTGTTTAACTGCAGGCGAGCTCCGTCGACAAGCTTGCGGCCGCACTCGAGCACCACCACCACCACCACCA
CCACTAATTGATTAATACCTAGGCTGCTAAACAAAGCCCGAAAGGAAGCTGAGTTGGCTGCTGCCACCGC
TGAGCAATAACTAGCATAACCCCTTGGGGCCTCTAAACGGGTCTTGAGGGGTTTTTTGCTGAAAGGAGGA
ACTATATCCGGATTGGCGAATGGG
[124 nt withheld, positions 2475-2598]
C
[91 nt withheld, positions 2600-2690]
A
[49 nt withheld, positions 2692-2740]
CCTTTGACGTTGGAGTCCACGTTCTTT
[37 nt withheld, positions 2768-2804]
ACCCTATCTCGGTCTATTCTTTTGATTTATAAGGGATTTTGCCGATTTCGGCCTATTGGTTAAAAAATGA
GCTGATTTAACAAAAATTTAACGCGAATTTTAACAAAATATTAACGCTTACAATTTAGGTGGCACTTTTC
GGGGAAATGTGCGCGGAACCCCTATTTGTTTATTTTTCTAAATACATTCAAATATGTATCCGCTCATGAA
TTAATTCTTAGAAAAACTCATCGAGCATCAAATGAAACTGCAATTTATTCATATCAGGATTATCAATACC
ATATTTTTGAAAAAGCCGTTTCTGTAATGAAGGAGAAAACTCACCGAGGCAGTTCCATAGGATGGCAAGA
TCCTGGTATCGGTCTGCGATTCCGACTCGTCCAACATCAATACAACCTATTAATTTCCCCTCGTCAAAAA
TAAGGTTATCAAGTGAGAAATCACCATGAGTGACGACTGAATCCGGTGAGAATGGCAAAAGTTTATGCAT
TTCTTTCCAGACTTGTTCAACAGGCCAGCCATTACGCTCGTCATCAAAATCACTCGCATCAACCAAACCG
TTATTCATTCGTGATTGCGCCTGAGCGAGACGAAATACGCGATCGCTGTTAAAAGGACAATTACAAACAG
GAATCGAATGCAACCGGCGCAGGAACACTGCCAGCGCATCAACAATATTTTCACCTGAATCAGGATATTC
TTCTAATACCTGGAATGCTGTTTTCCCGGGGATCGCAGTGGTGAGTAACCATGCATCATCAGGAGTACGG
ATAAAATGCTTGATGGTCGGAAGAGGCATAAATTCCGTCAGCCAGTTTAGTCTGACCATCTCATCTGTAA
CATCATTGGCAACGCTACCTTTGCCATGTTTCAGAAACAACTCTGGCGCATCGGGCTTCCCATACAATCG
ATAGATTGTCGCACCTGATTGCCCGACATTATCGCGAGCCCATTTATACCCATATAAATCAGCATCCATG
TTGGAATTTAATCGCGGCCTAGAGCAAGACGTTTCCCGTTGAATATGGCTCATAACACCCCTTGTATTAC
TGTTTATGTAAGCAGACAGTTTTATTGTTCATGACCAAAATCCCTTAACGTGAGTTTTCGTTCCACTGAG
CGTCAGACCCCGTAGAAAAGATCAAAGGATCTTCTTGAGATCCTTTTTTTCTGCGCGTAATCTGCTGCTT
GCAAACAAAAAAACCACCGCTACCAGCGGTGGTTTGTTTGCCGGATCAAGAGCTACCAACTCTTTTTCCG
AAGGTAACTGGCTTCAGCAGAGCGCAGATACCAAATACTGTCCTTCTAGTGTAGCCGTAGTTAGGCCACC
ACTTCAAGAACTCTGTAGCACCGCCTACATACCTCGCTCTGCTAATCCTGTTACCAGTGGCTGCTGCCAG
TGGCGATAAGTCGTGTCTTACCGGGTTGGACTCAAGACGATAGTTACCGGATAAGGCGCAGCGGTCGGGC
TGAACGGGGGGTTCGTGCACACAGCCCAGCTTGGAGCGAACGACCTACACCGAACTGAGATACCTACAGC
GTGAGCTATGAGAAAGCGCCACGCTTCCCGAAGGGAGAAAGGCGGACAGGTATCCGGTAAGCGGCAGGGT
CGGAACAGGAGAGCGCACGAGGGAGCTTCCAGGGGGAAACGCCTGGTATCTTTATAGTCCTGTCGGGTTT
CGCCACCTCTGACTTGAGCGTCGATTTTTGTGATGCTCGTCAGGGGGGCGGAGCCTATGGAAAAACGCCA
GCAACGCGGCCTTTTTACGGTTCCTGGCCTTTTGCTGGCCTTTTGCTCACATGTTCTTTCCTGCGTTATC
CCCTGATTCTGTGGATAACCGTATTACCGCCTTTGAGTGAGCTGATACCGCTCGCCGCAGCCGAACGACC
GAGCGCAGCGAGTCAGTGAGCGAGGAAGCGGAAGAGCGCCTGATGCGGTATTTTCTCCTTACGCATCTGT
GCGGTATTTCACACCGCAATGGTGCACTCTCAGTACAATCTGCTCTGATGCCGCATAGTTAAGCCAGTAT
ACACTCCGCTATCGCTACGTGACTGGGTCATGGCTGCGCCCCGACACCCGCCAACACCCGCTGACGCGCC
CTGACGGGCTTGTCTGCTCCCGGCATCCGCTTACAGACAAGCTGTGACCGTCTCCGGGAGCTGCATGTGT
CAGAGGTTTTCACCGTCATCACCGAAACGCGCGAGGCAGCTGCGGTAAAGCTCATCAGCGTGGTCGTGAA
GCGATTCACAGATGTCTGCCTGTTCATCCGCGTCCAGCTCGTTGAGTTTCTCCAGAAGCGTTAATGTCTG
GCTTCTGATAAAGCGGGCCATGTTAAGGGCGGTTTTTTCCTGTTTGGTCACTGATGCCTCCGTGTAAGGG
GGATTTCTGTTCATGGGGGTAATGATACCGATGAAACGAGAGAGGATGCTCACGATACGGGTTACTGATG
ATGAACATGCCCGGTTACTGGAACGTTGTGAGGGTAAACAACTGGCGGTATGGATGCGGCGGGACCAGAG
AAAAATCACTCAGGGTCAATGCCAGCGCTTCGTTAATACAGATGTAGGTGTTCCACAGGGTAGCCAGCAG
CATCCTGCGATGCAGATCCGGAACATAATGGTGCAGGGCGCTGACTTCCGCGTTTCCAGACTTTACGAAA
CACGGAAACCGAAGACCATTCATGTTGTTGCTCAGGTCGCAGACGTTTTGCAGCAGCAGTCGCTTCACGT
TCGCTCGCGTATCGGTGATTCATTCTGCTAACCAGTAAGGCAACCCCGCCAGCCTAGCCGGGTCCTCAAC
GACAGGAGCACGATCATGCTAGTCATGCCCCGCGCCCACCGGAAGGAGCTGACTGGGTTGAAGGCTCTCA
AGGGCATCGGTCGAGATCCCGGTGCCTAATGAGTGAGCTAACTTACATTAATTGCGTTGTGCTCACTGCC
CGCTTTCCAGTCGGGAAACCTGTCGTGCCAGCTGCATTAATGAATCGGCCAACGCGCGGGGAGAGGCGGT
TTGCGTATTGGGCGCCAGGGTGGTTTTTCTTTTCACCAGTGAGACGGGCAACAGCTGATTGCCCTTCACC
GCCTGGCCCTGAGAGAGTTGCAGCAAGCGGTCCACGCTGGTTTGCCCCAGCAGGCGAAAATCCTGTTTGA
TGGTGGTTAACGGCGGGATATAACATGAGCTGTCTTCGGTATCGTCGTATCCCACTACCGAGATGTCCGC
ACCAACGCGCAGCCCGGACTCGGTAATGGCGCGCATTGCGCCCAGCGCCATCTGATCGTTGGCAACCAGC
ATCGCAGTGGGAACGATGCCCTCATTCAGCATTTGCATGGTTTGTTGAAAACCGGACATGGCACTCCAGT
CGCCTTCCCGTTCCGCTATCGGCTGAATTTGATTGCGAGTGAGATATTTATGCCAGCCAGCCAGACGCAG
ACGCGCCGAGACAGAACTTAATGGGCCCGCTAACAGCGCGATTTGCTGGTGACCCAATGCGACCAGATGC
TCCACGCCCAGTCGCGTACCGTCTTCATGGGAGAAAATAATACTGTTGATGGGTGTCTGGTCAGAGACAT
CAAGAAATAACGCCGGAACATTAGTGCAGGCAGCTTCCACAGCAATGGCATCCTGGTCATCCAGCGGATA
GTTAATGATCAGCCCACTGACGCGTTGCGCGAGAAGATTGTGCACCGCCGCTTTACAGGCTTCGACGCCG
CTTCGTTCTACCATCGACACCACCACGCTGGCACCCAGTTGATCGGCGCGAGATTTAATCGCCGCGACAA
TTTGCGACGGCGCGTGCAGGGCCAGACTGGAGGTGGCAACGCCAATCAGCAACGACTGTTTGCCCGCCAG
TTGTTGTGCCACGCGGTTGGGAATGTAATTCAGCTCCGCCATCGCCGCTTCCACTTTTTCCCGCGTTTTC
GCAGAAACGTGGCTGGCCTGGTTCACCACGCGGGAAACGGTCTGATAAGAGACACCGGCATACTCTGCGA
CATCGTATAACGTTACTGGTTTCACATTCACCACCCTGAATTGACTCTCTTCCGGGCGCTATCATGCCAT
ACCGCGAAAGGTTTTGCGCCATTCGATGGTGTCCTGGATCTCGACGCTCTCCCTTATGCGACTCCTGCAT
TAGGAAGCAGCCCAGTAGTAGGTTGAGGCCGTTGAGCACCGCCGCCGCAAGGAATGGTGCATGCAAGGAG
ATGGCGCCCAACAGTCCCCCGGCCACGGGGCCTGCCACCATACCCACGCCGAAACAAGCGCTCATGAGCC
CGAAGTGGCGAGCCCGATCTTCCCCATCGGTGATGTCGGCGATATAGGCGCCAGCAACCGCACCTGTGGC
GCCGGTGATGCCGGCCACGATGCGTCCGGCGTAGAGGATCGAGATCGATCTCGATCCCGCGAAAT
